Addgene plasmid #239363: pPOTv7-hyg-AtAID:HA (p5339)
Purpose: pPOTv7 based plasmid template for addition of HA-epitope tagged Rice Auxin Inducible Degradation (AID) domain to genes in trypanosomes with selection using hygromycin
Depositing lab: Mark Carrington. Depositing organization: University of Cambridge. Publication: An auxin-inducible degron system for trypanosomes. Alexandra Klein, Alice McDowell, Christian R S Reis, Rodrigo Pontes de Lima, Danielle M N Moura, Janaina de Freitas Nascimento, Osvaldo P de Melo Neto, Mark Carrington. bioRxiv 2025.06.17.660065 10.1101/2025.06.17.660065.
Backbone
  Vector backbone: pPOTv7-hyg
  Backbone manufacturer: n/a
  Backbone size w/o insert (bp): 6043
  Total vector size (bp): 6819
  Vector type: bacterial
  Selectable markers: Hygromycin
Growth in bacteria
  Bacterial resistance: Ampicillin, 100 μg/mL
  Growth temperature: 37°C
  Growth strain: NEB Stable
  Copy number: High Copy
Gene/Insert
  Gene/Insert name: Arabidopsis Auxin Inducible Degradation domain (alt name: AID)
  Species: A. thaliana (mustard weed)
  Insert size (bp): 776
  Promoter: none
  Tag / fusion protein: 1 x HA epitope (C terminal on insert)
  Cloning method: Restriction Enzyme; 5′ cloning site Acc65I (not destroyed); 3′ cloning site BamHI (not destroyed)
  Sequencing primers: 5′ GCGATAGCTTAGCTATCAG; 3′ AGTGCACGTACACAGCGGC
Terms and licenses: Academic/Nonprofit Terms; Industry Terms: Not Available to Industry
How to cite: pPOTv7-hyg-AtAID:HA (p5339) was a gift from Mark Carrington (Addgene plasmid # 239363 ; http://n2t.net/addgene:239363 ; RRID:Addgene_239363)
