[The description below was written by a language model from this plasmid's Addgene catalogue record and pLannotate feature annotations shown in this document.]
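Description:
pPOTv7-hyg-AtAID:HA is a bacterial template plasmid from the pPOTv7 series, used to tag endogenous genes in trypanosomes rather than to express anything itself. It is maintained in E. coli through a high-copy ColE1/pUC-type origin with ampicillin resistance (AmpR under its own bla promoter). The backbone also carries an f1 origin, lacZα and lacI fragments, the lac promoter/operator region, and flanking T7 and SP6 promoters, all remnants of a standard cloning vector.

The payload is an auxin-inducible degron from Arabidopsis thaliana, fused at its C-terminus to a single HA epitope and cloned between retained Acc65I and BamHI sites. The annotation recognises within the insert a mini-AID segment, the minimal degron from the IAA17 protein. This degron directs auxin-dependent degradation of a fused protein when TIR1 is present. The purpose field calls the domain a "Rice" AID, but the plasmid name, the insert and species fields, and the feature annotation all point to Arabidopsis. No promoter drives the insert, which fits a design in which the tag is joined in frame to a chromosomal gene and expressed from that locus.

Two copies of the hygromycin phosphotransferase gene (hph) are annotated, one on each side of the degron. This arrangement would let a marker-plus-tag segment be taken in either order, for tagging at either end of a target gene, although the record does not say so explicitly. Hygromycin is the selection used in the parasite. The trypanosome processing sequences expected between these elements are not annotated. The typical use is building cell lines in which a protein of interest can be detected via HA and conditionally depleted with auxin.
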