Features (pLannotate 1.2.2; 15 found; start..end, strand, type, name):
    171..1193    +  CDS            hph: KHYB_ECOLX - Experimental evidence at protein level: Swiss-Prot protein existence level 1. The aminoglycoside phosphotransferases achieve inactivation of their antibiotic substrates by phosphorylation. Only phosphorylates hygromycin and closely related compounds such as demethyl analogs and destomycin. From Escherichia coli.
   1794..1997    +  CDS            mini-AID: minimal degron from the auxin-responsive IAA17 protein of Arabidopsis thaliana (Kubota et al., 2013) acts as an auxin-inducible degron (AID) in the presence of TIR1
   2726..3748    +  CDS            hph: KHYB_ECOLX - Experimental evidence at protein level: Swiss-Prot protein existence level 1. The aminoglycoside phosphotransferases achieve inactivation of their antibiotic substrates by phosphorylation. Only phosphorylates hygromycin and closely related compounds such as demethyl analogs and destomycin. From Escherichia coli.
   3944..3962    -  promoter       SP6 promoter: promoter for bacteriophage SP6 RNA polymerase
   4004..4020    -  protein_bind   lac operator: The lac repressor binds to the lac operator to inhibit transcription in E. coli. This inhibition can be relieved by adding lactose or isopropyl-β-D-thiogalactopyranoside (IPTG). lac repressor encoded by lacI
   4028..4058    -  promoter       lac promoter: promoter for the E. coli lac operon
   4073..4094    -  protein_bind   CAP binding site: CAP binding activates transcription in the presence of cAMP. E. coli catabolite activator protein
   4107..4199    -  CDS            lacI (fragment): lac repressor; lacI; The lac repressor binds to the lac operator to inhibit transcription in E. coli. This inhibition can be relieved by adding lactose or isopropyl-β-D-thiogalactopyranoside (IPTG).
   4382..4970    -  rep_origin     ori: high-copy-number ColE1/pMB1/pBR322/pUC origin of replication
   5141..6001    -  CDS            AmpR: β-lactamase; bla; confers resistance to ampicillin, carbenicillin, and related antibiotics
   6002..6106    -  promoter       AmpR promoter: bla
   6133..6183    +  misc_feature   bom (fragment): basis of mobility region from pBR322
   6184..6639    -  rep_origin     f1 ori (sequence partly withheld): f1 bacteriophage origin of replication; arrow indicates direction of (+) strand synthesis
   6643..6800    -  CDS            lacZα (fragment): LacZα fragment of β-galactosidase; lacZ fragment
   6803..2       +  promoter       T7 promoter (across the origin): promoter for bacteriophage T7 RNA polymerase
>Addgene plasmid #239363 | pPOTv7-hyg-AtAID:HA (p5339) | addgene full sequence | sequence record 478762 | Addgene NGS Result
GGGCGAATTGGGCCCGTATAATGCAGACCTGCTGCAAGCTAGGGGCACAGCAAGGTCTTCTGAAATTCAT
GTTTTTTTTTTTTTTACTCTGCATTGCAGTCTCCGCTCTTATTTAGTTTTGCTTTACGTAAGGTCTCGTT
GCTGCCATAAAATAAGCTCTAGTGGAATTCATGAAAAAGCCTGAACTCACCGCGACGTCTGTCGAGAAGT
TTCTGATCGAAAAGTTCGACAGCGTCTCCGACCTGATGCAGCTCTCGGAGGGCGAAGAATCTCGTGCTTT
CAGCTTCGATGTAGGAGGGCGTGGATATGTCCTGCGGGTAAATAGCTGCGCCGATGGTTTCTACAAAGAT
CGTTATGTTTATCGGCACTTTGCATCGGCCGCGCTCCCGATTCCGGAAGTGCTTGACATTGGGGAATTTA
GCGAGAGCCTGACCTATTGCATCTCCCGCCGTGCACAGGGTGTCACGTTGCAAGACCTGCCTGAAACCGA
ACTGCCCGCTGTTCTGCAGCCGGTCGCGGAGGCAATGGATGCGATCGCTGCGGCCGATCTTAGCCAGACG
AGCGGGTTCGGCCCATTCGGACCGCAAGGAATCGGTCAATACACTACATGGCGTGATTTTATATGCGCGA
TTGCTGATCCCCATGTGTATCACTGGCAAACTGTGATGGACGACACCGTCAGTGCGTCCGTCGCGCAGGC
TCTCGATGAGCTGATGCTTTGGGCCGAGGACTGCCCCGAAGTCCGGCACCTCGTGCACGCGGATTTCGGC
TCCAACAATGTCCTGACGGACAATGGCCGCATAACAGCGGTCATTGACTGGAGCGAGGCGATGTTCGGGG
ATTCCCAATACGAGGTCGCCAACATCTTCTTCTGGAGGCCGTGGTTGGCTTGTATGGAGCAGCAGACGCG
CTACTTCGAGCGGAGGCATCCGGAGCTTGCAGGATCGCCTCGGCTCCGGGCGTATATGCTCCGCATTGGT
CTTGACCAACTCTATCAGAGCTTGGTTGACGGCAATTTCGATGATGCAGCTTGGGCGCAGGGTCGATGCG
ACGCAATCGTCCGATCCGGAGCCGGGACTGTCGGGCGTACACAAATCGCCCGCAGAAGCGCGGCCGTCTG
GACCGATGGCTGTGTAGAAGTACTCGCCGATAGTGGAAACCGACGCCCCAGCACTCGTCCGAGGGCAAAG
GAATAGCCATGGGAGCTCCGCTGCGCTTAAATGTCTTTCATTATAATCAATGTATAACCTTTATGTAGTA
TTTCAATCTATGCCGCTGTGTACGTGCACTGCGGTGCCTATCCTTCGGCATTAGAGAGTCACTGTTTGTG
TAGATCGTAGCTGCATGTCTGACATCTGGTTCATTAGTGCCGTTTTGAGTCTGCACTGTTGTGCAACTTG
ATATTCATCACTGCACACCAACCGTGTGTTTCCTCCTTTGGGTGCACCCTTTAATCCTTGTCTTCTCCTT
TTTTGTCTCTTTCCCCCTCGAAAAGGTGTCAAACTACTGCCGCATAAACTACGGTTATCCCAAATTTAAG
AGAAAGCAATAAAGCATCAGGTACCGCAACAATGGGTTCTGGTAGTGGTTCCGGTTCCGGTTCTATGGGC
AGTGTCGAGCTGAATCTGAGGGAGACTGAGCTGTGTCTTGGTCTTCCCGGTGGAGATACAGTGGCTCCGG
TAACCGGAAACAAGAGAGGGTTCTCAGAGACGGTTGATCTGAAGCTAAATCTGAATAATGAGCCTGCAAA
CAAGGAAGGATCTACGACTCATGACGTCGTGACTTTTGATTCCAAGGAGAAGAGTGCTTGTCCTAAAGAT
CCAGCCAAACCTCCGGCCAAGGCACAAGTTGTGGGATGGCCACCGGTGAGATCATACCGGAAGAACGTGA
TGGTTTCCTGCCAAAAATCAAGCGGTGGCCCGGAGGCGGCGGCGTTCGTGAAGGTATCAATGGACGGAGC
ACCGTACTTGAGGAAAATCGATTTGAGGATGTATAAAAGCTACGATGAGCTTTCTAATGCTTTGTCCAAC
ATGTTCAGCTCTTTTACTATGGGCAAACATGGAGGAGAAGAAGGAATGATAGACTTCATGAATGAGAGGA
AATTGATGGATTTGGTGAATAGCTGGGACTATGTTCCCTCTTATGAAGACAAAGACGGTGATTGGATGCT
CGTCGGCGACGTTCCTTGGCCAATGTTCGTCGATACATGCAAGCGTTTACGTCTCATGAAAGGATCGGAT
GCCATTGGTCTCGCTCCGAGGGCGATGGAGAAGTGCAAGAGCAGAGCTGGTTCCGGATCTTCCTATCCCT
ATGATGTGCCAGATTACGCTGGATCCGGATCTGGATCAGGATCGGGTAGTTAAGAGCTCTAGAAAGTGTG
ACAACGTCGCACCATGTGTAGGTTTTCATTTATGTTCTTTCTTTCTTTTTTTTGTGAATTTGTTTTCTGT
CTCAAATGTTTTTAATTCGCTTGGGACCTATGTTTTTCTTGTTTTTTTGCTCACCCTTTGTGTAGGAGGC
ACCCTGTCACGTCTGTGGTTGCGTGTATGCCTTCCTTCCCCTTATTCGCTTCTTCCTGTCGTGTCACACC
TCTTTCTCTCTCTCCCTTTCCGCCTTTTCTTTCAATCTTGTTTTCTCGACCAGCCCTACTAGAGGAGAAA
GAATAGTAACCCTTTCATCAAAGAAAATAGTTCAAACGAATTCATAAGCTTCCGCAACAGCTAGCATGAA
AAAGCCTGAACTCACCGCGACGTCTGTCGAGAAGTTTCTGATCGAAAAGTTCGACAGCGTCTCCGACCTG
ATGCAGCTCTCGGAGGGCGAAGAATCTCGTGCTTTCAGCTTCGATGTAGGAGGGCGTGGATATGTCCTGC
GGGTAAATAGCTGCGCCGATGGTTTCTACAAAGATCGTTATGTTTATCGGCACTTTGCATCGGCCGCGCT
CCCGATTCCGGAAGTGCTTGACATTGGGGAATTTAGCGAGAGCCTGACCTATTGCATCTCCCGCCGTGCA
CAGGGTGTCACGTTGCAAGACCTGCCTGAAACCGAACTGCCCGCTGTTCTGCAGCCGGTCGCGGAGGCAA
TGGATGCGATCGCTGCGGCCGATCTTAGCCAGACGAGCGGGTTCGGCCCATTCGGACCGCAAGGAATCGG
TCAATACACTACATGGCGTGATTTTATATGCGCGATTGCTGATCCCCATGTGTATCACTGGCAAACTGTG
ATGGACGACACCGTCAGTGCGTCCGTCGCGCAGGCTCTCGATGAGCTGATGCTTTGGGCCGAGGACTGCC
CCGAAGTCCGGCACCTCGTGCACGCGGATTTCGGCTCCAACAATGTCCTGACGGACAATGGCCGCATAAC
AGCGGTCATTGACTGGAGCGAGGCGATGTTCGGGGATTCCCAATACGAGGTCGCCAACATCTTCTTCTGG
AGGCCGTGGTTGGCTTGTATGGAGCAGCAGACGCGCTACTTCGAGCGGAGGCATCCGGAGCTTGCAGGAT
CGCCTCGGCTCCGGGCGTATATGCTCCGCATTGGTCTTGACCAACTCTATCAGAGCTTGGTTGACGGCAA
TTTCGATGATGCAGCTTGGGCGCAGGGTCGATGCGACGCAATCGTCCGATCCGGAGCCGGGACTGTCGGG
CGTACACAAATCGCCCGCAGAAGCGCGGCCGTCTGGACCGATGGCTGTGTAGAAGTACTCGCCGATAGTG
GAAACCGACGCCCCAGCACTCGTCCGAGGGCAAAGGAATAGCTCGAGTGCCCATTTAGTTGGCTTTTCCC
TTGTCTCGTGTCTTTTCCGTGGAAAGGTTCCCGGAGTAATCTGATGGCACAGCAGGGAGGTGCGCCTGCA
GGTTGGTTAGGAAGGGGGGATGATGTAAAAGAAGAAAATGGGGGGATTCGAGCCCCGCACAGGTCTCTCA
AATTGGATGCATAGCTTGAGTATTCTATAGTGTCACCTAAATAGCTTGGCGTAATCATGGTCATAGCTGT
TTCCTGTGTGAAATTGTTATCCGCTCACAATTCCACACAACATACGAGCCGGAAGCATAAAGTGTAAAGC
CTGGGGTGCCTAATGAGTGAGCTAACTCACATTAATTGCGTTGCGCTCACTGCCCGCTTTCCAGTCGGGA
AACCTGTCGTGCCAGCTGCATTAATGAATCGGCCAACGCGCGGGGAGAGGCGGTTTGCGTATTGGGCGCT
CTTCCGCTTCCTCGCTCACTGACTCGCTGCGCTCGGTCGTTCGGCTGCGGCGAGCGGTATCAGCTCACTC
AAAGGCGGTAATACGGTTATCCACAGAATCAGGGGATAACGCAGGAAAGAACATGTGAGCAAAAGGCCAG
CAAAAGGCCAGGAACCGTAAAAAGGCCGCGTTGCTGGCGTTTTTCCATAGGCTCCGCCCCCCTGACGAGC
ATCACAAAAATCGACGCTCAAGTCAGAGGTGGCGAAACCCGACAGGACTATAAAGATACCAGGCGTTTCC
CCCTGGAAGCTCCCTCGTGCGCTCTCCTGTTCCGACCCTGCCGCTTACCGGATACCTGTCCGCCTTTCTC
CCTTCGGGAAGCGTGGCGCTTTCTCATAGCTCACGCTGTAGGTATCTCAGTTCGGTGTAGGTCGTTCGCT
CCAAGCTGGGCTGTGTGCACGAACCCCCCGTTCAGCCCGACCGCTGCGCCTTATCCGGTAACTATCGTCT
TGAGTCCAACCCGGTAAGACACGACTTATCGCCACTGGCAGCAGCCACTGGTAACAGGATTAGCAGAGCG
AGGTATGTAGGCGGTGCTACAGAGTTCTTGAAGTGGTGGCCTAACTACGGCTACACTAGAAGAACAGTAT
TTGGTATCTGCGCTCTGCTGAAGCCAGTTACCTTCGGAAAAAGAGTTGGTAGCTCTTGATCCGGCAAACA
AACCACCGCTGGTAGCGGTGGTTTTTTTGTTTGCAAGCAGCAGATTACGCGCAGAAAAAAAGGATCTCAA
GAAGATCCTTTGATCTTTTCTACGGGGTCTGACGCTCAGTGGAACGAAAACTCACGTTAAGGGATTTTGG
TCATGAGATTATCAAAAAGGATCTTCACCTAGATCCTTTTAAATTAAAAATGAAGTTTTAAATCAATCTA
AAGTATATATGAGTAAACTTGGTCTGACAGTTACCAATGCTTAATCAGTGAGGCACCTATCTCAGCGATC
TGTCTATTTCGTTCATCCATAGTTGCCTGACTCCCCGTCGTGTAGATAATTACGATACGGGAGGGCTTAC
CATCTGGCCCCAGTGCTGCAATGATACCGCGAGACCCACGCTCACCGGCTCCAGATTTATCAGCAATAAA
CCAGCCAGCCGGAAGGGCCGAGCGCAGAAGTGGTCCTGCAACTTTATCCGCCTCCATCCAGTCTATTAAT
TGTTGCCGGGAAGCTAGAGTAAGTAGTTCGCCAGTTAATAGTTTGCGCAACGTTGTTGCCATTGCTACAG
GCATCGTGGTGTCACGCTCGTCGTTTGGTATGGCTTCATTCAGCTCCGGTTCCCAACGATCAAGGCGAGT
TACATGATCCCCCATGTTGTGCAAAAAAGCGGTTAGCTCCTTCGGTCCTCCGATCGTTGTCAGAAGTAAG
TTGGCCGCAGTGTTATCACTCATGGTTATGGCAGCACTGCATAATTCTCTTACTGTCATGCCATCCGTAA
GATGCTTTTCTGTGACTGGTGAGTACTCAACCAAGTCATTCTGAGAATAGTGTATGCGGCGACCGAGTTG
CTCTTGCCCGGCGTCAATACGGGATAATACCGCGCCACATAGCAGAACTTTAAAAGTGCTCATCATTGGA
AAACGTTCTTCGGGGCGAAAACTCTCAAGGATCTTACCGCTGTTGAGATCCAGTTCGATGTAACCCACTC
GTGCACCCAACTGATCTTCAGCATCTTTTACTTTCACCAGCGTTTCTGGGTGAGCAAAAACAGGAAGGCA
AAATGCCGCAAAAAAGGGAATAAGGGCGACACGGAAATGTTGAATACTCATACTCTTCCTTTTTCAATAT
TATTGAAGCATTTATCAGGGTTATTGTCTCATGAGCGGATACATATTTGAATGTATTTAGAAAAATAAAC
AAATAGGGGTTCCGCGCACATTTCCCCGAAAAGTGCCACCTGATGCGGTGTGAAATACCGCACAGATGCG
TAAGGAGAAAATACCGCATCAGGAAATTGTAAGCGTTAATATTTTGTTAAAATTCGCGTTAAATTTTTGT
TAAATCAGCTCATTTTTTAACCAATAGGCCGAAATCGGCAAAATCCCTTATAAATCAAAAGAATAGACCG
AGATAGGGT
[37 nt withheld, positions 6310-6346]
AAAGAACGTGGACTCCAACGTCAAAGG
[49 nt withheld, positions 6374-6422]
T
[91 nt withheld, positions 6424-6514]
G
[98 nt withheld, positions 6516-6613]
ACTTAATGCGCCGCTACAGGGCGCGTCCATTCGCCATTCAGGCTGCGCAACTGTTGGGAAGGGCGATCGG
TGCGGGCCTCTTCGCTATTACGCCAGCTGGCGAAAGGGGGATGTGCTGCAAGGCGATTAAGTTGGGTAAC
GCCAGGGTTTTCCCAGTCACGACGTTGTAAAACGACGGCCAGTGAATTGTAATACGACTCACTATA
